>Addgene plasmid #86112 | pLacIq-Wasabi | addgene full sequence | sequence record 173064 | Addgene NGS Result
ATGGTGAGCAAGGGCGAGGAGACCACAATGGGCGTAATCAAGCCCGACATGAAGATCAAGCTGAAGATGG
AGGGCAACGTGAATGGCCACGCCTTCGTGATCGAGGGCGAGGGCGAGGGCAAGCCCTACGACGGCACCAA
CACCATCAACCTGGAGGTGAAGGAGGGAGCCCCCCTGCCCTTCTCCTACGACATTCTGACCACCGCGTTC
AGTTACGGCAACAGGGCCTTCACCAAGTACCCCGACGACATCCCCAACTACTTCAAGCAGTCCTTCCCCG
AGGGCTACTCTTGGGAGCGCACCATGACCTTCGAGGACAAGGGCATCGTGAAGGTGAAGTCCGACATCTC
CATGGAGGAGGACTCCTTCATCTACGAGATACACCTCAAGGGCGAGAACTTCCCCCCCAACGGCCCCGTG
ATGCAGAAGGAGACCACCGGCTGGGACGCCTCCACCGAGAGGATGTACGTGCGCGACGGCGTGCTGAAGG
GCGACGTCAAGATGAAGCTGCTGCTGGAGGGCGGCGGCCACCACCGCGTTGACTTCAAGACCATCTACAG
GGCCAAGAAGGCGGTGAAGCTGCCCGACTATCACTTTGTGGACCACCGCATCGAGATCCTGAACCACGAC
AAGGACTACAACAAGGTGACCGTTTACGAGATCGCCGTGGCCCGCAACTCCACCGACGGCATGGACGAGC
TGTACAAGGGCTGAAAGCTTGCGGCCGCATAATGCTTAAGTCGAACAGAAAGTAATCGTATGAGCTCGAG
TCTGGTAAAGAAACCGCTGCTGCGAAATTTGAACGCCAGCACATGGACTCGTCTACTAGCGCAGCTTAAT
TAACCTAGGCTGCTGCCACCGCTGAGCAATAACTAGCATAACCCCTTGGGGCCTCTAAACGGGTCTTGAG
GGGTTTTTTGCTGAAAGGAGGAACTATATCCGGATTGGCGAATGGG
[124 nt withheld, positions 957-1080]
C
[91 nt withheld, positions 1082-1172]
A
[49 nt withheld, positions 1174-1222]
CCTTTGACGTTGGAGTCCACGTTCTTT
[37 nt withheld, positions 1250-1286]
ACCCTATCTCGGTCTATTCTTTTGATTTATAAGGGATTTTGCCGATTTCGGCCTATTGGTTAAAAAATGA
GCTGATTTAACAAAAATTTAACGCGAATTTTAACAAAATATTAACGTTTACAATTTCTGGCGGCACGATG
GCATGAGATTATCAAAAAGGATCTTCACCTAGATCCTTTTAAATTAAAAATGAAGTTTTAAATCAATCTA
AAGTATATATGAGTAAACTTGGTCTGACAGTTACCAATGCTTAATCAGTGAGGCACCTATCTCAGCGATC
TGTCTATTTCGTTCATCCATAGTTGCCTGACTCCCCGTCGTGTAGATAACTACGATACGGGAGGGCTTAC
CATCTGGCCCCAGTGCTGCAATGATACCGCGAGACCCACGCTCACCGGCTCCAGATTTATCAGCAATAAA
CCAGCCAGCCGGAAGGGCCGAGCGCAGAAGTGGTCCTGCAACTTTATCCGCCTCCATCCAGTCTATTAAT
TGTTGCCGGGAAGCTAGAGTAAGTAGTTCGCCAGTTAATAGTTTGCGCAACGTTGTTGCCATTGCTACAG
GCATCGTGGTGTCACGCTCGTCGTTTGGTATGGCTTCATTCAGCTCCGGTTCCCAACGATCAAGGCGAGT
TACATGATCCCCCATGTTGTGCAAAAAAGCGGTTAGCTCCTTCGGTCCTCCGATCGTTGTCAGAAGTAAG
TTGGCCGCAGTGTTATCACTCATGGTTATGGCAGCACTGCATAATTCTCTTACTGTCATGCCATCCGTAA
GATGCTTTTCTGTGACTGGTGAGTACTCAACCAAGTCATTCTGAGAATAGTGTATGCGGCGACCGAGTTG
CTCTTGCCCGGCGTCAATACGGGATAATACCGCGCCACATAGCAGAACTTTAAAAGTGCTCATCATTGGA
AAACGTTCTTCGGGGCGAAAACTCTCAAGGATCTTACCGCTGTTGAGATCCAGTTCGATGTAACCCACTC
GTGCACCCAACTGATCTTCAGCATCTTTTACTTTCACCAGCGTTTCTGGGTGAGCAAAAACAGGAAGGCA
AAATGCCGCAAAAAAGGGAATAAGGGCGACACGGAAATGTTGAATACTCATACTCTTCCTTTTTCAATCA
TGATTGAAGCATTTATCAGGGTTATTGTCTCATGAGCGGATACATATTTGAATGTATTTAGAAAAATAAA
CAAATAGGTCATGACCAAAATCCCTTAACGTGAGTTTTCGTTCCACTGAGCGTCAGACCCCGTAGAAAAG
ATCAAAGGATCTTCTTGAGATCCTTTTTTTCTGCGCGTAATCTGCTGCTTGCAAACAAAAAAACCACCGC
TACCAGCGGTGGTTTGTTTGCCGGATCAAGAGCTACCAACTCTTTTTCCGAAGGTAACTGGCTTCAGCAG
AGCGCAGATACCAAATACTGTCCTTCTAGTGTAGCCGTAGTTAGGCCACCACTTCAAGAACTCTGTAGCA
CCGCCTACATACCTCGCTCTGCTAATCCTGTTACCAGTGGCTGCTGCCAGTGGCGATAAGTCGTGTCTTA
CCGGGTTGGACTCAAGACGATAGTTACCGGATAAGGCGCAGCGGTCGGGCTGAACGGGGGGTTCGTGCAC
ACAGCCCAGCTTGGAGCGAACGACCTACACCGAACTGAGATACCTACAGCGTGAGCTATGAGAAAGCGCC
ACGCTTCCCGAAGGGAGAAAGGCGGACAGGTATCCGGTAAGCGGCAGGGTCGGAACAGGAGAGCGCACGA
GGGAGCTTCCAGGGGGAAACGCCTGGTATCTTTATAGTCCTGTCGGGTTTCGCCACCTCTGACTTGAGCG
TCGATTTTTGTGATGCTCGTCAGGGGGGCGGAGCCTATGGAAAAACGCCAGCAACGCGGCCTTTTTACGG
TTCCTGGCCTTTTGCTGGCCTTTTGCTCACATGTTCTTTCCTGCGTTATCCCCTGATTCTGTGGATAACC
GTATTACCGCCTTTGAGTGAGCTGATACCGCTCGCCGCAGCCGAACGACCGAGCGCAGCGAGTCAGTGAG
CGAGGAAGCGGAAGAGCGCCTGATGCGGTATTTTCTCCTTACGCATCTGTGCGGTATTTCACACCGCAAT
GGTGCACTCTCAGTACAATCTGCTCTGATGCCGCATAGTTAAGCCAGTATACACTCCGCTATCGCTACGT
GACTGGGTCATGGCTGCGCCCCGACACCCGCCAACACCCGCTGACGCGCCCTGACGGGCTTGTCTGCTCC
CGGCATCCGCTTACAGACAAGCTGTGACCGTCTCCGGGAGCTGCATGTGTCAGAGGTTTTCACCGTCATC
ACCGAAACGCGCGAGGCAGCTGCGGTAAAGCTCATCAGCGTGGTCGTGAAGCGATTCACAGATGTCTGCC
TGTTCATCCGCGTCCAGCTCGTTGAGTTTCTCCAGAAGCGTTAATGTCTGGCTTCTGATAAAGCGGGCCA
TGTTAAGGGCGGTTTTTTCCTGTTTGGTCACTGATGCCTCCGTGTAAGGGGGATTTCTGTTCATGGGGGT
AATGATACCGATGAAACGAGAGAGGATGCTCACGATACGGGTTACTGATGATGAACATGCCCGGTTACTG
GAACGTTGTGAGGGTAAACAACTGGCGGTATGGATGCGGCGGGACCAGAGAAAAATCACTCAGGGTCAAT
GCCAGCGCTTCGTTAATACAGATGTAGGTGTTCCACAGGGTAGCCAGCAGCATCCTGCGATGCAGATCCG
GAACATAATGGTGCAGGGCGCTGACTTCCGCGTTTCCAGACTTTACGAAACACGGAAACCGAAGACCATT
CATGTTGTTGCTCAGGTCGCAGACGTTTTGCAGCAGCAGTCGCTTCACGTTCGCTCGCGTATCGGTGATT
CATTCTGCTAACCAGTAAGGCAACCCCGCCAGCCTAGCCGGGTCCTCAACGACAGGAGCACGATCATGCT
AGTCATGCCCCGCGCCCACCGGAAGGAGCTGACTGGGTTGAAGGCTCTCAAGGGCATCGGTCGAGATCCC
GGTGCCTAATGAGTGAGCTAACTTACATTAATTGCGTTGCGCACCATTCCTTGCGGCGGCGGTGCTCAAC
GGCCTCAACCTACTACTGGGCTGCTTCCTAATGCAGGAGTCGCATAAGGGAGAGCGTCGAGATCCCGCGT
TGACACCATCGAATGGTGCAAAACCTTTCGCGGTATGGCATGATAGCGCCCGGAAGAGAGTCAATTCAGG
GTGGTGAATATGGGCAGCAGCCATCACCATCATCACCACAGCCAGGATCCA
Features (pLannotate 1.2.2; 15 found; start..end, strand, type, name):
      1..708     +  CDS            mWasabi: mWasabi is a basic (constitutively fluorescent) green fluorescent protein published in 2008, derived from Clavularia sp.. It has high acid sensitivity.
    777..818     +  CDS            S-Tag (fragment): affinity and epitope tag derived from pancreatic ribonuclease A
    848..865     +  CDS            SET1 (fragment): solubility-enhancement tag derived from T7 phage gene 10B
    873..920     +  terminator     T7 terminator: transcription terminator for bacteriophage T7 RNA polymerase
    957..1412    +  rep_origin     f1 ori (sequence partly withheld): f1 bacteriophage origin of replication; arrow indicates direction of (+) strand synthesis
   1527..2387    -  CDS            AmpR: β-lactamase; bla; confers resistance to ampicillin, carbenicillin, and related antibiotics
   2388..2480    -  promoter       AmpR promoter: bla
   2561..3149    +  rep_origin     ori: high-copy-number ColE1/pMB1/pBR322/pUC origin of replication
   3335..3474    -  misc_feature   bom: basis of mobility region from pBR322
   3576..3767    -  CDS            rop: Rop protein, which maintains plasmids at low copy number; rop
   3784..4164    +  CDS            YPB1_ECOLX: Protein predicted: Swiss-Prot protein existence level 4. From Escherichia coli.
   4226..4290    -  CDS            TcR (fragment): tetracycline efflux protein; tet; confers resistance to tetracycline
   4305..4326    -  protein_bind   CAP binding site: CAP binding activates transcription in the presence of cAMP. E. coli catabolite activator protein
   4337..4426    +  CDS            TcR (fragment): tetracycline efflux protein; tet; confers resistance to tetracycline
   4438..4515    +  promoter       lacIq promoter: lacI (mutant); In the lacIq allele, a single base change in the promoter boosts expression of the lacI gene about 10-fold.
