[The description below was written by a language model from this plasmid's Addgene catalogue record and pLannotate feature annotations shown in this document.]
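Description:
pLacIq-Wasabi is a bacterial expression plasmid built on the Novagen pETDuet-1 backbone, in which the first T7 promoter has been replaced by the lacIq promoter and the second T7 promoter has been deleted. The lacIq promoter is the mutant form of the lacI promoter whose single base change raises transcription about tenfold. Here it serves as a constitutive E. coli promoter recognised by the host RNA polymerase, so expression does not depend on T7 polymerase or an inducer. It drives mWasabi, a constitutively fluorescent green protein derived from Clavularia sp., which the record lists as carrying an N-terminal 6xHis tag. The His tag itself is not called out in the annotation; it would lie in the short interval between the promoter and the mWasabi coding sequence, which spans the origin of the circular map.

Downstream of the reporter, the feature table shows pETDuet remnants: an S-Tag fragment, a short fragment annotated as SET1, and the T7 terminator. The plasmid is selected through AmpR (β-lactamase) with its own promoter and replicates from a ColE1/pBR322-type origin. An f1 origin is also present. The bom site and rop gene from pBR322 are annotated. Rop normally lowers copy number, although the catalogue entry lists the plasmid as high copy. Small TcR fragments and a CAP binding site appear to be backbone remnants, and no lacI coding sequence is annotated.

The construct comes from work on tunable thermal bioswitches for controlling microbial therapeutics. The record does not state its exact role, but a constitutively expressed fluorescent reporter of this kind would plausibly serve as a reference or control for promoter activity.
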