Addgene plasmid #86112: pLacIq-Wasabi
Purpose: mWasabi reporter gene driven by LacIq promoter
Depositing lab: Mikhail Shapiro. Depositing organization: California Institute of Technology. Publication: Tunable thermal bioswitches for in vivo control of microbial therapeutics. Piraner DI, Abedi MH, Moser BA, Lee-Gosselin A, Shapiro MG. Nat Chem Biol. 2017 Jan;13(1):75-80. doi: 10.1038/nchembio.2233. Epub 2016 Nov 14. PubMed 27842069.
Backbone
  Vector backbone: pETDuet-1
  Backbone manufacturer: Novagen
  Modifications to backbone: T7 Promoter #1 replaced with LacIq promoter T7 Promoter #2 deleted
  Vector type: Bacterial Expression
Growth in bacteria
  Bacterial resistance: Ampicillin, 100 μg/mL
  Growth temperature: 37°C
  Growth strain: DH5alpha
  Copy number: High Copy
Gene/Insert
  Gene/Insert name: mWasabi
  Insert size (bp): 756
  GenBank ID: EU024648.1
  Promoter: pLacIq
  Tag / fusion protein: 6xHis (N terminal on insert)
  Cloning method: Gibson Cloning
  Sequencing primers: 5′ ACTACTGGGCTGCTTCC; 3′ CTAGTTATTGCTCAGCGGTG
Terms and licenses: Academic/Nonprofit Terms; Industry Terms: Not Available to Industry
How to cite: pLacIq-Wasabi was a gift from Mikhail Shapiro (Addgene plasmid # 86112 ; http://n2t.net/addgene:86112 ; RRID:Addgene_86112)
